>Addgene plasmid #61796 | psiCHECK-2-Ywhab-3'UTR-MRE-1 MUT | addgene partial sequence | sequence record 105745 | psiCHECK2-F 5'-GTCCGCAACTACAACGCCTACCTT-3'
ATCTGCCTAAGATGTTCATCGAGTCCGACCCTGGGTTCTTTTCCAACGCTATTGTCGAGGGAGCTAAGAA
GTTCCCTAACACCGAGTTCGTGAAGGTGAAGGGCCTCCACTTCAGCCAGGAGGACGCTCCAGATGAAATG
GGTAAGTACATCAAGAGCTTCGTGGAGCGCGTGCTGAAGAACGAGCAGTAATTCTAGGCGATCGCTCGAG
TGTCTGTTGTGCTCTGTGATCTGTTTGTGTCACTTTGTATCCTCCACATTATGTCCCTTTGTGCGATAAA
CAAAAACAAAAAATCGAATGTGGACTTTCGATTTTTCACAGCCTAAGCCTTGCAAAGATGGTCCCTGGGA
TGAACAGCTGGTATTTGTATCTAAAGCTCAGACTGGTCCCTTAATACCATGGTATTGTGAAGTCTTGATT
TTGATCAACATTGACAAGGATTACTGTGTGTTTAATTTTTACAAACTGAACACTGTGATCATGGGGTTTT
ATAACTTAGCAGAACTCTTTCTGGTAGGAAAAATAGACCTGAATTATGTGTAACTTCTTGGAAAGTTTAA
TCTGATATCAAAATGGTCACTGAAATACAATTCTGTTGTAAAGCTGTACAGAAAGTTCTAGAGATTCTGT
GGTGATGCTGGGACTTGGTGAGATGCTGACCACCGGCATCCTGAGTTTGGTAACTCACAGTAATTCTGCC
TGTGGTTGAGGGCTTACCAACCCTTGATCATTCAGGGCTGTTGCCACTCAAAAGTTCATGACCACAAATA
TCTGCAGTGTCTTCTGAGGAAACTCAAAACCTGAAAGTGAACTTCTTTGGCCGATAATTGGGCTGTGTCA
CCACAATAAAAAAAGGTCCCGTGCTCATACCACCTGTGTGACTAAACCCTTTACTATAGCAGTGTGTTCC
TGATTAGCAGCGTGTGAAAACAGGGCTGTTACCCCCTAGCTAAAGGAGAGGGGGAAGGAAGAGAGAAAGC
AGTGTATCTTACAAATGGCCAGACCAGTTT
