>Addgene plasmid #61796 | psiCHECK-2-Ywhab-3'UTR-MRE-1 MUT | addgene partial sequence | sequence record 105746 | psiCHECK2-R 5'-CGAGGTCCGAAGACTCATTT-3'
AACCAACACACAGATGTAATGAAAATAAAGATATTTTATTGCGGCCAGCGGCCGCAACTGATAAAATGTT
TTATTTCACTTTAAGTTTTTACATTTTCCTGATTACTCTGTGTAAGGTGAAACTAGAATGTTTAGACATA
CACGGATCTAGCACATCAGTAACTGGGGTTTCTTTTCTTTTTTGCTACACTATTTTCACAATCACGGGTG
TGCTTGCTAGGCAAATAGAACCACCACAGAAGCAAACATTAGGCAGTTATGACGTAAGGGAAAAAACAAA
ACAAACAAACAAAAAACCAGAGCAAAGAGCTACCAGATATACAGACAGGCTTGGTTCCACACTCACTACT
GCGTTGTCAAGCGCCAAGTATTAACTGCACATTTTTTTTTGTTCAGCTAGAAAGAAGAGATTTTTTTTGT
GGGTTTTTTTTTTTTTTTTTTTGGTTTAAATCAGTGCATGAATTCTTTTCATATTTCAGCAGATGGACAA
ACAGATGGACTATGTCTACGGCTACATGGAATGTCAAGGTAGAGGGGTGAGACTGTGAGACTGAAGGCCT
GGCTGTTCTTGGTTGTCTCGACTGTAGTGTCCATGCAACTTCCCTGTGTTCTAAGGTCTTGTTGAGACGT
GTCTGAGCACGAAGCTAGATGAGTACACTGGAGGGTCTGGTGACAGGCACTAACAAGATTGTCAGGGCTG
AGTGCAATAGGGGGAAATCATGGAGACTTCAAAATACTTTTGTTTGTTTGTTTGTTTGTTTGTTTTGGAT
GAGTCACACTATGAAGAACAACTGTGCTGAGAACTGGAGGAAGGCAGGGTGGTGGCACTGGAAGGTCTTC
TTTCTCAACACCTTAAAGCAAAGCTTGCTCACCCTGTGCTCAACACCCCGCCCTGTCCATACAGTCCTGA
CTAATACAGGCTTCCAAAGAAAACCACCCAAGGAAGCAGAAAGCTGTAAATTTAAAGAGGGAAAAAAGTC
AACAGTCAGAAGGACAGGGCGGAAAGAACGTTAAATTTCAA
