[The description below was written by a language model from this plasmid's Addgene catalogue record.]
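Description:
psiCHECK-2-Ywhab-3'UTR-MRE-1 MUT is a dual-luciferase reporter plasmid built on the psiCHECK-2 backbone (about 6.3 kb without insert) and intended for transfection into mammalian cells to test microRNA-mediated regulation of a 3' untranslated region. It is maintained in E. coli as a high-copy plasmid under ampicillin selection. No feature table accompanies the record, so the promoters, origin and polyadenylation signals are not listed explicitly. As generally understood for psiCHECK-2, the vector carries a Renilla luciferase gene with a multiple cloning site just downstream of its stop codon, plus an independently expressed firefly luciferase cassette that serves as an internal normalisation control on the same plasmid.

The insert is an approximately 1.9 kb fragment corresponding to the 3'UTR of mouse Ywhab, cloned between XhoI and NotI sites, both of which are retained. In this position the UTR becomes part of the reporter transcript, so any miRNA that binds it and represses translation or destabilises the mRNA lowers the reporter signal relative to the control luciferase. This version has the first miR-200c recognition element (MRE-1) mutated, making it the binding-site-disrupted variant of the Ywhab 3'UTR reporter. Loss of miR-200c-dependent repression with this construct would indicate that MRE-1 is a functional, direct target site. The associated work concerns miR-200 targeting in the mesenchymal-to-epithelial transition. The depositor notes that the UTR sequence may show minor discrepancies from the top GenBank matches.
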