Addgene plasmid #61796: psiCHECK-2-Ywhab-3'UTR-MRE-1 MUT
Purpose: Luciferase reporter containing the 3'UTR of mouse Ywhab with MRE-1 mutated
Depositing lab: Judy Lieberman. Depositing organization: Boston Children's Hospital. Publication: miR-200 promotes the mesenchymal to epithelial transition by suppressing multiple members of the Zeb2 and Snail1 transcriptional repressor complexes. Perdigao-Henriques R, Petrocca F, Altschuler G, Thomas MP, Le MT, Tan SM, Hide W, Lieberman J. Oncogene. 2015 Mar 23. doi: 10.1038/onc.2015.69. PubMed 25798844.
Backbone
  Vector backbone: psiCHECK-2
  Backbone size w/o insert (bp): 6273
  Vector type: Luciferase
Growth in bacteria
  Bacterial resistance: Ampicillin, 100 μg/mL
  Growth temperature: 37°C
  Growth strain: DH5alpha
  Copy number: High Copy
Gene/Insert
  Gene/Insert name: mouse Ywhab 3'UTR with miR-200c MRE-1 mutated
  Species: M. musculus (mouse)
  Insert size (bp): 1862
  Mutation: miR-200c MRE-1 mutated
  Cloning method: Restriction Enzyme; 5′ cloning site XhoI (not destroyed); 3′ cloning site NotI (not destroyed)
  Sequencing primers: 5′ 5'-GTCCGCAACTACAACGCCTACCTT-3'
Terms and licenses: Academic/Nonprofit Terms; Industry Terms: Not Available to Industry
Depositor comments: Note that the UTR sequence in this plasmid may have some minor discrepancies with top GenBank hits
How to cite: psiCHECK-2-Ywhab-3'UTR-MRE-1 MUT was a gift from Judy Lieberman (Addgene plasmid # 61796 ; http://n2t.net/addgene:61796 ; RRID:Addgene_61796)
